Addgene plasmid #90106: Flag-MCPIP1(1-453)
Purpose: Mammalian expression of Flag-MCPIP1(1-453)
Depositing lab: Mingui Fu. Depositing organization: University of Missouri at Kansas City. Publication: MCP-induced protein 1 deubiquitinates TRAF proteins and negatively regulates JNK and NF-kappaB signaling. Liang J, Saad Y, Lei T, Wang J, Qi D, Yang Q, Kolattukudy PE, Fu M. J Exp Med. 2010 Dec 20;207(13):2959-73. doi: 10.1084/jem.20092641. Epub 2010 Nov 29. PubMed 21115689.
Backbone
  Vector backbone: pCMV-MAT-Tag-FLAG1
  Backbone manufacturer: Sigma
  Backbone size w/o insert (bp): 4714
  Vector type: Mammalian Expression
Growth in bacteria
  Bacterial resistance: Ampicillin, 100 μg/mL
  Growth temperature: 37°C
  Growth strain: DH5alpha
  Copy number: High Copy
Gene/Insert
  Gene/Insert name: MCPIP1 (alt names: Zc3h12a; regnase-1)
  Species: H. sapiens (human)
  Insert size (bp): 1350
  Entrez Gene: ZC3H12A (a.k.a. MCPIP, MCPIP-1, MCPIP1, Reg1, dJ423B22.1)
  Promoter: CMV
  Tag / fusion protein: Flag (N terminal on backbone)
  Cloning method: Restriction Enzyme; 5′ cloning site EcoRI (unknown if destroyed); 3′ cloning site XbaI (unknown if destroyed)
  Sequencing primers: 5′ CMV-F
Terms and licenses: Academic/Nonprofit Terms; Industry Terms: Not Available to Industry
How to cite: Flag-MCPIP1(1-453) was a gift from Mingui Fu (Addgene plasmid # 90106 ; http://n2t.net/addgene:90106 ; RRID:Addgene_90106)
