[The description below was written by a language model from this plasmid's Addgene catalogue record and pLannotate feature annotations shown in this document.]
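Description:
Flag-MCPIP1(1-453) is a mammalian expression plasmid built on the commercial pCMV-MAT-Tag-FLAG1 backbone, carrying a C-terminally truncated form of human MCPIP1 (ZC3H12A, also called regnase-1) that covers residues 1 to 453. The roughly 1.35 kb insert was placed between EcoRI and XbaI sites. It sits downstream of the human cytomegalovirus immediate early enhancer and promoter, which drive strong constitutive transcription in transfected mammalian cells. It is followed by the human growth hormone polyadenylation signal. According to the catalogue entry, a Flag epitope supplied by the backbone is fused to the N terminus, allowing detection or immunoprecipitation with anti-Flag antibodies. The automated feature table does not annotate the tag separately, and marks only the ZC3H12A fragment as the coding region.

In E. coli the plasmid is maintained by a high-copy ColE1/pUC-type origin and selected with ampicillin through the β-lactamase gene and its own promoter. An f1 phage origin is also present, which could support single-stranded DNA production. An SV40 enhancer/early promoter lies downstream of the expression cassette, but no mammalian selection marker is annotated after it, so the record does not support stable selection in mammalian cells. The T7 promoter, lac promoter/operator, CAP site and the lacI and lacZα fragments appear to be cloning-vector remnants with no evident role in expression. The stated purpose is simply mammalian expression of the tagged truncation. The associated publication concerns MCPIP1 deubiquitination of TRAF proteins and negative regulation of JNK and NF-κB signalling, so the construct was plausibly made as a deletion mutant for domain mapping, though the record does not say this explicitly.
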