Features (pLannotate 1.2.2; 15 found; start..end, strand, type, name):
      1..380     +  enhancer       CMV enhancer: human cytomegalovirus immediate early enhancer
    382..581     +  promoter       CMV promoter: human cytomegalovirus (CMV) immediate early promoter
    687..2045    +  CDS            ZC3H12A (fragment): ZC12A_HUMAN - Also known as MCPIP From Homo sapiens (Human).
   2083..2705    +  polyA_signal   hGH poly(A) signal: human growth hormone polyadenylation signal
   2734..3063    +  promoter       SV40 promoter: SV40 enhancer and early promoter
   3102..3120    -  promoter       T7 promoter: promoter for bacteriophage T7 RNA polymerase
   3158..3174    -  protein_bind   lac operator: The lac repressor binds to the lac operator to inhibit transcription in E. coli. This inhibition can be relieved by adding lactose or isopropyl-β-D-thiogalactopyranoside (IPTG). lac repressor encoded by lacI
   3182..3212    -  promoter       lac promoter: promoter for the E. coli lac operon
   3227..3248    -  protein_bind   CAP binding site: CAP binding activates transcription in the presence of cAMP. E. coli catabolite activator protein
   3261..3353    -  CDS            lacI (fragment): lac repressor; lacI; The lac repressor binds to the lac operator to inhibit transcription in E. coli. This inhibition can be relieved by adding lactose or isopropyl-β-D-thiogalactopyranoside (IPTG).
   3536..4124    -  rep_origin     ori: high-copy-number ColE1/pMB1/pBR322/pUC origin of replication
   4295..5155    -  CDS            AmpR: β-lactamase; bla; confers resistance to ampicillin, carbenicillin, and related antibiotics
   5156..5260    -  promoter       AmpR promoter: bla
   5287..5715    +  rep_origin     f1 ori (sequence partly withheld): f1 bacteriophage origin of replication; arrow indicates direction of (+) strand synthesis
   5746..5900    -  CDS            lacZα (fragment): LacZα fragment of β-galactosidase; lacZ fragment
>Addgene plasmid #90106 | Flag-MCPIP1(1-453) | addgene full sequence | sequence record 177319 | Addgene NGS Result
GACATTGATTATTGACTAGTTATTAATAGTAATCAATTACGGGGTCATTAGTTCATAGCCCATATATGGA
GTTCCGCGTTACATAACTTACGGTAAATGGCCCGCCTGGCTGACCGCCCAACGACCCCCGCCCATTGACG
TCAATAATGACGTATGTTCCCATAGTAACGCCAATAGGGACTTTCCATTGACGTCAATGGGTGGAGTATT
TACGGTAAACTGCCCACTTGGCAGTACATCAAGTGTATCATATGCCAAGTCCGCCCCCTATTGACGTCAA
TGACGGTAAATGGCCCGCCTGGCATTATGCCCAGTACATGACCTTACGGGACTTTCCTACTTGGCAGTAC
ATCTACGTATTAGTCATCGCTATTACCATGGTGATGCGGTTTTGGCAGTACACCAATGGGCGTGGATAGC
GGTTTGACTCACGGGGATTTCCAAGTCTCCACCCCATTGACGTCAATGGGAGTTTGTTTTGGCACCAAAA
TCAACGGGACTTTCCAAAATGTCGTAATAACCCCGCCCCGTTGACGCAAATGGGCGGTAGGCGTGTACGG
TGGGAGGTCTATATAAGCAGAGCTCGTTTAGTGAACCGTCAGAATTGATCTACCATGGCCCACAACCACC
GCCACAAGCACGCCGACTACAAAGACGATGACGACAAGCTTGCGGCCGCGAATTCAATGAGTGGCCCCTG
TGGAGAGAAGCCTGTCCTGGAAGCCAGCCCCACCATGAGTCTGTGGGAATTTGAGGACAGCCACAGCCGT
CAGGGCACCCCAAGGCCGGGTCAAGAGCTGGCCGCTGAGGAGGCCTCGGCCCTGGAACTGCAGATGAAGG
TGGACTTCTTCCGGAAGCTGGGCTATTCATCCACGGAGATCCACAGCGTCCTGCAGAAGCTGGGCGTCCA
GGCAGACACCAACACGGTGCTGGGTGAGCTGGTGAAACACGGGACAGCCACCGAGCGGGAGCGCCAGACC
TCACCGGACCCCTGCCCTCAGCTCCCTCTAGTCCCGCGGGGTGGTGGCACCCCTAAGGCTCCCAACCTGG
AGCCTCCACTCCCAGAAGAGGAAAAGGAGGGCAGCGACCTGAGACCAGTGGTCATCGATGGGAGCAACGT
GGCCATGAGCCATGGGAACAAGGAGGTCTTCTCCTGCCGGGGCATCCTGCTGGCAGTGAACTGGTTTCTG
GAGCGGGGCCACACAGACATCACAGTGTTTGTGCCATCCTGGAGGAAGGAGCAGCCTCGGCCCGACGTGC
CCATCACAGACCAGCACATCCTGCGGGAACTGGAGAAGAAGAAGATCCTGGTGTTCACACCATCACGACG
CGTGGGTGGCAAGCGGGTGGTGTGCTATGACGACAGATTCATTGTGAAGCTGGCCTACGAGTCTGACGGG
ATCGTGGTTTCCAACGACACATACCGTGACCTCCAAGGCGAGCGGCAGGAGTGGAAGCGCTTCATCGAGG
AGCGGCTGCTCATGTACTCCTTCGTCAATGACAAGTTTATGCCCCCTGATGACCCACTGGGCCGGCACGG
GCCCAGCCTGGACAACTTCCTGCGTAAGAAGCCACTCACTTTGGAGCACAGGAAGCAGCCGTGTCCCTAT
GGAAGGAAATGCACCTATGGGATCAAGTGCCGATTCTTCCACCCAGAGCGGCCAAGCTGCCCCCAGCGCT
CTGTGGCAGATGAGCTCCGTGCCAATGCTCTCCTCTCACCCCCCAGAGCCCCAAGCAAGGACAAAAATGG
CCGGCGGCCTTCACCTTCATCCCAGTCCAGCTCTCTGCTAACAGAGAGTGAGCAGTGCAGCCTGGATGGG
AAGAAGCTGGGGGCCCAGGCATCCCCAGGGTCCCGCCAAGAGGGTCTAACACAGACCTATGCCCCATCAG
GCAGGAGCCTCGCACCTAGCGGGGGCAGTGGCAGCAGCTTTGGGCCCACAGACTGGCTCCCACAGACGCT
GGACTCACTCCCGTACGTCTCCCAGGATTGCCTGGACTCGGGCATTGGCTCCCTGGAGAGCCAGATGTCG
GAACTTTGGGGGGTTTAATCTAGATATCGGTACCGGATCCAGATCTGATCCCGGGTGGCATCCCTGTGAC
CCCTCCCCAGTGCCTCTCCTGGCCCTGGAAGTTGCCACTCCAGTGCCCACCAGCCTTGTCCTAATAAAAT
TAAGTTGCATCATTTTGTCTGACTAGGTGTCCTTCTATAATATTATGGGGTGGAGGGGGGTGGTATGGAG
CAAGGGGCAAGTTGGGAAGACAACCTGTAGGGCCTGCGGGGTCTATTGGGAACCAAGCTGGAGTGCAGTG
GCACAATCTTGGCTCACTGCAATCTCCGCCTCCTGGGTTCAAGCGATTCTCCTGCCTCAGCCTCCCGAGT
TGTTGGGATTCCAGGCATGCATGACCAGGCTCAGCTAATTTTTGTTTTTTTGGTAGAGACGGGGTTTCAC
CATATTGGCCAGGCTGGTCTCCAACTCCTAATCTCAGGTGATCTACCCACCTTGGCCTCCCAAATTGCTG
GGATTACAGGCGTGAACCACTGCTCCCTTCCCTGTCCTTCTGATTTTAAAATAACTATACCAGCAGGAGG
ACGTCCAGACACAGCATAGGCTACCTGGCCATGCCCAACCGGTGGGACATTTGAGTTGCTTGCTTGGCAC
TGTCCTCTCATGCGTTGGGTCCACTCAGTAGATGCCTGTTGAATTGGGTACGCGGCCAGCTTGGCTGTGG
AATGTGTGTCAGTTAGGGTGTGGAAAGTCCCCAGGCTCCCCAGCAGGCAGAAGTATGCAAAGCATGCATC
TCAATTAGTCAGCAACCAGGTGTGGAAAGTCCCCAGGCTCCCCAGCAGGCAGAAGTATGCAAAGCATGCA
TCTCAATTAGTCAGCAACCATAGTCCCGCCCCTAACTCCGCCCATCCCGCCCCTAACTCCGCCCAGTTCC
GCCCATTCTCCGCCCCATGGCTGACTAATTTTTTTTATTTATGCAGAGGCCGAGGCCGCCTCGGCCTCTG
AGCTATTCCAGAAGTAGTGAGGAGGCTTTTTTGGAGGCCTAGGCTTTTGCAAAAAGCTCCTCGAGGAACT
GAAAAACCAGAAAGTTAATTCCCTATAGTGAGTCGTATTAAATTCGTAATCATGTCATAGCTGTTTCCTG
TGTGAAATTGTTATCCGCTCACAATTCCACACAACATACGAGCCGGAAGCATAAAGTGTAAAGCCTGGGG
TGCCTAATGAGTGAGCTAACTCACATTAATTGCGTTGCGCTCACTGCCCGCTTTCCAGTCGGGAAACCTG
TCGTGCCAGCTGCATTAATGAATCGGCCAACGCGCGGGGAGAGGCGGTTTGCGTATTGGGCGCTCTTCCG
CTTCCTCGCTCACTGACTCGCTGCGCTCGGTCGTTCGGCTGCGGCGAGCGGTATCAGCTCACTCAAAGGC
GGTAATACGGTTATCCACAGAATCAGGGGATAACGCAGGAAAGAACATGTGAGCAAAAGGCCAGCAAAAG
GCCAGGAACCGTAAAAAGGCCGCGTTGCTGGCGTTTTTCCATAGGCTCCGCCCCCCTGACGAGCATCACA
AAAATCGACGCTCAAGTCAGAGGTGGCGAAACCCGACAGGACTATAAAGATACCAGGCGTTTCCCCCTGG
AAGCTCCCTCGTGCGCTCTCCTGTTCCGACCCTGCCGCTTACCGGATACCTGTCCGCCTTTCTCCCTTCG
GGAAGCGTGGCGCTTTCTCATAGCTCACGCTGTAGGTATCTCAGTTCGGTGTAGGTCGTTCGCTCCAAGC
TGGGCTGTGTGCACGAACCCCCCGTTCAGCCCGACCGCTGCGCCTTATCCGGTAACTATCGTCTTGAGTC
CAACCCGGTAAGACACGACTTATCGCCACTGGCAGCAGCCACTGGTAACAGGATTAGCAGAGCGAGGTAT
GTAGGCGGTGCTACAGAGTTCTTGAAGTGGTGGCCTAACTACGGCTACACTAGAAGAACAGTATTTGGTA
TCTGCGCTCTGCTGAAGCCAGTTACCTTCGGAAAAAGAGTTGGTAGCTCTTGATCCGGCAAACAAACCAC
CGCTGGTAGCGGTGGTTTTTTTGTTTGCAAGCAGCAGATTACGCGCAGAAAAAAAGGATCTCAAGAAGAT
CCTTTGATCTTTTCTACGGGGTCTGACGCTCAGTGGAACGAAAACTCACGTTAAGGGATTTTGGTCATGA
GATTATCAAAAAGGATCTTCACCTAGATCCTTTTAAATTAAAAATGAAGTTTTAAATCAATCTAAAGTAT
ATATGAGTAAACTTGGTCTGACAGTTACCAATGCTTAATCAGTGAGGCACCTATCTCAGCGATCTGTCTA
TTTCGTTCATCCATAGTTGCCTGACTCCCCGTCGTGTAGATAACTACGATACGGGAGGGCTTACCATCTG
GCCCCAGTGCTGCAATGATACCGCGAGACCCACGCTCACCGGCTCCAGATTTATCAGCAATAAACCAGCC
AGCCGGAAGGGCCGAGCGCAGAAGTGGTCCTGCAACTTTATCCGCCTCCATCCAGTCTATTAATTGTTGC
CGGGAAGCTAGAGTAAGTAGTTCGCCAGTTAATAGTTTGCGCAACGTTGTTGCCATTGCTACAGGCATCG
TGGTGTCACGCTCGTCGTTTGGTATGGCTTCATTCAGCTCCGGTTCCCAACGATCAAGGCGAGTTACATG
ATCCCCCATGTTGTGCAAAAAAGCGGTTAGCTCCTTCGGTCCTCCGATCGTTGTCAGAAGTAAGTTGGCC
GCAGTGTTATCACTCATGGTTATGGCAGCACTGCATAATTCTCTTACTGTCATGCCATCCGTAAGATGCT
TTTCTGTGACTGGTGAGTACTCAACCAAGTCATTCTGAGAATAGTGTATGCGGCGACCGAGTTGCTCTTG
CCCGGCGTCAATACGGGATAATACCGCGCCACATAGCAGAACTTTAAAAGTGCTCATCATTGGAAAACGT
TCTTCGGGGCGAAAACTCTCAAGGATCTTACCGCTGTTGAGATCCAGTTCGATGTAACCCACTCGTGCAC
CCAACTGATCTTCAGCATCTTTTACTTTCACCAGCGTTTCTGGGTGAGCAAAAACAGGAAGGCAAAATGC
CGCAAAAAAGGGAATAAGGGCGACACGGAAATGTTGAATACTCATACTCTTCCTTTTTCAATATTATTGA
AGCATTTATCAGGGTTATTGTCTCATGAGCGGATACATATTTGAATGTATTTAGAAAAATAAACAAATAG
GGGTTCCGCGCACATTTCCCCGAAAAGTGCCACCTG
[124 nt withheld, positions 5287-5410]
C
[91 nt withheld, positions 5412-5502]
A
[49 nt withheld, positions 5504-5552]
CCTTTGACGTTGGAGTCCACGTTCTTT
[37 nt withheld, positions 5580-5616]
ACCCTATCTCGGTCTATTCTTTTGATTTATAAGGGATTTTGCCGATTTCGGCCTATTGGTTAAAAAATGA
GCTGATTTAACAAAAATTTAACGCGAATTTTAACAAAATATTAACGCTTACAATTTCCATTCGCCATTCA
GGCTGCGCAACTGTTGGGAAGGGCGATCGGTGCGGGCCTCTTCGCTATTACGCCAGCTGGCGAAAGGGGG
ATGTGCTGCAAGGCGATTAAGTTGGGTAACGCCAGGGTTTTCCCAGTCACGACGTTGTAAAACGACGGCC
AGTGCCAAGCTGATCTATACATTGAATCAATATTGGCAATTAGCCATATTAGTCATTGGTTATATAGCAT
AAATCAATATTGGCTATTGGCCATTGCATACGTTGTATCTATATCATAATATGTACATTTATATTGGCTC
ATGTCCAATATGACCGCCATGTT
